>Addgene plasmid #216954 | pST39-Mega'-deltaRNS | addgene full sequence | sequence record 445470 | Addgene NGS Result
AACGCCAGCAACGCGGCCTTTTTACGGTTCCTGGCCTTTTGCTGGCCTTTTGCTCACATGTTCTTTCCTG
CGTTATCCCCTGATTCTGTGGATAACCGTATTACCGCCTTTGAGTGAGCTGATACCGCTCGCCGCAGCCG
AACGACCGAGCGCAGCGAGTCAGTGAGCGAGGAAGCGGAAGAGCGCCTGATGCGGTATTTTCTCCTTACG
CATCTGTGCGGTATTTCACACCGCAATGGTGCACTCTCAGTACAATCTGCTCTGATGCCGCATAGTTAAG
CCAGTATACACTCCGCTATCGCTACGTGACTGGGTCATGGCTGCGCCCCGACACCCGCCAACACCCGCTG
ACGCGCCCTGACGGGCTTGTCTGCTCCCGGCATCCGCTTACAGACAAGCTGTGACCGTCTCCGGGAGCTG
CATGTGTCAGAGGTTTTCACCGTCATCACCGAAACGCGCGAGGCAGCTGCGGTAAAGCTCATCAGCGTGG
TCGTGAAGCGATTCACAGATGTCTGCCTGTTCATCCGCGTCCAGCTCGTTGAGTTTCTCCAGAAGCGTTA
ATGTCTGGCTTCTGATAAAGCGGGCCATGTTAAGGGCGGTTTTTTCCTGTTTGGTCACTGATGCCTCCGT
GTAAGGGGGATTTCTGTTCATGGGGTAATGATACCGATGAAACGAGAGAGGATGCTCACGATACGGGTTA
CTGATGATGAACATGCCCGGTTACTGGAACGTTGTGAGGGTAAACAACTGGCGGTATGGATGCGGCGGGA
CCAGAGAAAAATCACTCAGGGTCAATGCCAGCGCTTCGTTAATACAGATGTAGGTGTTGGCACCATGCAT
CGATCCCGCGAAATTAATACGACTCACTATAGGGAGACCACAACGGTTTCCCTCTAGAGATAGCTTAGCG
ATGTGAAAGAAGCTGGAGAAAACTTTCAAGAAAAAGTTTCTTCTTCAGACGATAAAGAGAAGTCAAAAAA
TAAGCGGAAAATAAAAGGCGTAAATCAGATTAAAAAAGCAACGGATATTAAAAGCTCTACTAAGATTAAA
AGTTCTAATGATATTAAATCATCTACAGATTTAAAAACAATGGGATCATAAGCGAAAGGAGAAATGAGAT
ATGTCTATTCAAAAAAGTACTAATAGTTCAAGTTTAGCAGAAGTCATTGACCGTATTTTAGATAAAGGAA
TTGTTATTGATGCTTTTGCAAGAGTTTCTGTTGTAGGAATTGAAATTTTAACGATTGAAGCGCGAGTGGT
TATTGCCAGTGTTGATACATGGTTACGCTATGCAGAAGCAGTAGGGCTTCTTCGTGACGACGTAGAAGAA
AACGGTCTTCCTGAACGTTCAAATTCAAGTGAAGGGCAGCCGCGTTTTAGTATTTAATATGAAGTGGTAT
GGAACCTTCCTTTTTTGAGGGTGGTTCCAGCTTTAGGAGCTTGAAAACATGAGTGAAACAAACGAAACAG
GTATTTATATTTTTAGCGCCATTCAAACGGATAAAGACGAAGAATTTGGCGCCGTGGAAGTAGAAGGAAC
AAAAGCTGAAACATTTTTGATTCGCTACAAAGACGCGGCTATGGTAGCAGCTGAAGTACCGATGAAAATT
TATCATCCTAATCGCCAAAATTTATTAATGCATCAAAACGCAGTAGCAGCGATTATGGACAAGAACGATA
CGGTTATTCCAATCAGCTTTGGGAATGTATTCAAATCAAAAGAAGACGTAAAAGTTCTTTTGGAAAACCT
TTATCCGCAGTTTGAAAAGCTGTTTCCAGCGATCAAAGGAAAAATTGAAGTCGGTTTAAAAGTAATTGGG
AAAAAAGAATGGCTTGAGAAAAAAGTAAACGAAAATCCTGAACTTGAGAAAGTATCAGCATCCGTAAAAG
GAAAATCAGAAGCAGCCGGTTATTATGAGCGTATTCAACTTGGAGGAATGGCTCAAAAGATGTTTACTTC
CCTGCAAAAAGAAGTCAAGACAGATGTGTTTTCTCCGCTTGAAGAAGCAGCGGAAGCAGCAAAAGCAAAT
GAGCCAACGGGCGAAACGATGCTTTTAAACGCGTCTTTCTTAATTAACCGAGAAGATGAAGCGAAGTTTG
ATGAAAAAGTAAATGAAGCGCATGAAAACTGGAAAGACAAAGCCGATTTTCATTACAGCGGTCCTTGGCC
TGCTTATAATTTTGTGAACATTCGCCTAAAAGTAGAAGAGAAATAACGTGCTTCACAAATTAGTAACCGC
ACCCATTAACCTTGTAGTGAAAATCGGCGAAAAAGTACAGGAAGAAGCTGATAAACAGCTATATGACCTT
CCGACGATTCAGCAAAAGCTCATTCAGCTTCAAATGATGTTTGAGCTTGGTGAAATTCCAGAAGAAGCGT
TTCAAGAAAAAGAAGATGAATTGTTAATGAGGTACGAAATTGCGAAACGCAGAGAAATTGAACAATGGGA
AGAGCTAACACAAAAAAGAAATGAGGAATCCTAGATGGGAGAATTACTGTATTTATACGGTTTAATTCCA
ACAAAAGAAGCAGCAGCCATAGAGCCGTTTCCATCTTATAAGGGGTTTGACGGAGAACATTCACTGTACC
CAATTGCGTTTGATCAGGTGACGGCTGTAGTTTCTAAGCTGGATGCTGACACCTATTCAGAAAAAGTGAT
TCAAGAAAAAATGGAGCAGGATATGAGCTGGCTGCAGGAAAAAGCATTTCATCATCACGAAACGGTAGCC
GCTTTGTACGAAGAATTTACGATCATTCCATTAAAATTTTGCACCATTTATAAAGGTGAAGAAAGTCTGC
AGGCAGCTATTGAGATTAACAAAGAAAAGATAGAGAATTCACTGACGCTGCTTCAAGGAAATGAAGAGTG
GAATGTGAAAATTTACTGTGATGATACAGAGCTTAAAAAAGGAATCAGCGAAACGAATGAAAGCGTGAAA
GCGAAAAAACAAGAAATTAGTCACTTATCACCAGGAAGACAGTTTTTTGAAAAGAAAAAAATAGATCAGC
TGATTGAAAAAGAATTAGAGCTTCACAAAAACAAAGTGTGTGAAGAGATACATGACAAGCTAAAAGAATT
ATCGCTTTATGACTCTGTTAAAAAGAATTGGAGCAAAGACGTAACTGGCGCAGCTGAACAGATGGCGTGG
AACAGCGTGTTTCTTCTCCCGTCTCTGCAGATTACTAAGTTCGTAAACGAAATAGAAGAGCTTCAGCAAA
GGCTTGAAAATAAAGGCTGGAAGTTTGAAGTGACGGGACCATGGCCGCCCTATCATTTCTCGAGCTTTGC
GTAAAAGCGGTTAAGCGTGACAGTCCAGGAGGAATTAATGGATGCAACCGGTCAGCCAAGCAAATGGACG
AATCCACTTGGATCCTGATCAAGCTGAACAAGGCTTAGCGCAGCTTGTGATGACAGTTATTGAGCTATTG
AGGCAAATCGTTGAACGTCATGCCATGAGGCGGGTGGAGGGTGGAACGTTGACGGACGAACAAATTGAAA
ACTTAGGAATTGCACTAATGAACTTAGAAGAAAAAATGGACGAGTTGAAAGAGGTGTTCGGTCTGGATGC
AGAAGATTTAAATATTGATCTTGGACCGCTAGGCAGCCTGCTTTAAGCGGTCAGTAGGAGGAACAGTATG
GCAGTCGAACATAATATGCAGTCAAGTACGATTGTAGATGTGCTCGAAAAGATTTTGGATAAAGGAGTCG
TTATAGCGGGGGACATCACCGTAGGAATTGCAGATGTCGAGCTATTAACGATAAAGATCCGCTTGATTGT
GGCTTCGGTTGATAAGGCAAAAGAAATCGGCATGGACTGGTGGGAAAATGATCCGTATCTCAGTTCAAAA
GGAGCCAATAACAAAGCGCTCGAAGAAGAAAATAAAATGCTGCATGAGCGGTTAAAAACGCTTGAAGAAA
AAATAGAAACGAAACGTTAAAAACTGTACGCTACTTAAAAAATGGAGGGATTTACAATGGCAACTGAAAC
AAAATTAGATAACACACAGGCAGAAAACAAGGAAAATAAAAATGCGGAAAACGGTTCAAAAGAAAAGAAC
GGTTCAAAAGCAAGCAAAACAACAAGCAGCGGGCCAATCAAACGAGCGGTAGCAGGAGGCATCATCGGTG
CAACGATTGGATATGTATCGACTCCTGAAAATCGAAAAAGTCTCCTTGACCGCATTGATACAGACGAATT
AAAAAGCAAAGCATCTGATTTAGGAACAAAGGTAAAAGAAAAATCAAAAAGCAGCGTGGCCAGCCTGAAA
ACATCTGCGGGAAGCTTGTTTAAAAAAGATAAAGATAAATCAAAAGATGATGAAGAAAACGTAAATTCTT
CTAGTAGCGAAACAGAAGACGATAACGTTCAAGAGTACGACGAGTTAAAAGAAGAAAATCAAACTCTTCA
AGATCGCTTATCACAGCTTGAAGAAAAAATGAACATGCTTGTTGAGCTTAGCCTCAATAAAAATCAAGAC
GAAGAAGCGGAAGATACAGATTCCGACGAAGAAGAGAACGATGAGAACGATGAAAACGATGAAAACGAGC
AGGACGATGAAAACGAAGAAGAAACATCTAAGCCACGTAAAAAGGATAAAAAAGAAGCTGAGGAAGAAGA
AAGTGAAAGTGACGAAGACAGCGAGGAAGAAGAGGAAGATTCTCGCTCAAACAAAAAAAATAAAAAAGTA
AAAACAGAAGAAGAAGACGAAGATGAAAGCGAAGAAGAAAAAAAGGAAGCGAAACCAAAAAAGTCAACAG
CTAAAAAATCAAAAAATACAAAAGCAAAGAAAAACACGGACGAAGAAGATGATGAAGCAACATCTCTTTC
TAGTGAAGACGATACAACAGCCTAAGACGTAAAGGAGGAAAGAAAGACATGAGTACAGGCCCTTCTTTTT
CAACTAAAGACAATACGCTTGAATACTTTGTGAAAGCTTCTAATAAACACGGCTTTTCACTTGATATTTC
ATTAAATGTAAACGGCGCTGTGATTTCCGGTACCATGATTTCAGCAAAAGAATACTTTGATTACTTAAGC
GAAACGTTTGAAGAAGGCAGTGAAGTGGCTCAGGCGCTAAGCGAACAATTCTCTTTAGCAAGCGAAGCGA
GCGAATCAAACGGAGAAGCAGAAGCCCATTTTATTCATTTGAAAAATACAAAGATTTACTGTGGAGACAG
TAAATCTACTCCTTCTAAAGGCAAAATCTTTTGGAGAGGGAAAATAGCAGAAGTAGACGGGTTTTTCTTA
GGAAAGATTTCTGATGCAAAATCAACGAGTAAAAAGAGTTCATAAAAAACGGCGGGGTGATTGCCCCGCC
GTTTTTTAGTGATGTGATGAGATGTGCAGCTTCTTTTTTCGATACATGAGCGGAGTCATCTTCATTTCTT
TTCGAAACTGATTAATAAAATAGCTTGTACTATTAAACCCTACTTGATAGGCGACTTCCGTCACATTTGC
TTCTGCTTGCTGCAGTCCGGATTCGCGAACGCGTCTCGAGAGATCCGGCTGCTAACAAAGCCCGAAAGGA
AGCTGAGTTGGCTGCTGCCACCGCTGAGCAATAACTAGCATAACCCCTTGGGGCCTCTAAACGGGTCTTG
AGGGGTTTTTTGCTGAAAGGAGGAACTATATCCGACTAGTAGCCCGCCTAATGAGCGGGCTTTTTTTTAA
TTCCCCTATTTGTTTATTTTTCTAAATACATTCAAATATGTATCCGCTCATGAGACAATAACCCTGATAA
ATGCTTCAATAATATTGAAAAAGGAAGAGTATGAGTATTCAACATTTCCGTGTCGCCCTTATTCCCTTTT
TTGCGGCATTTTGCCTTCCTGTTTTTGCTCACCCAGAAACGCTCGTGAAAGTAAAAGACGCAGAGGACCA
ATTGGGGGCACGAGTGGGATACATAGAACTGGACTTGAATAGCGGTAAAATCCTTGAGAGTTTTCGCCCT
GAAGAGCGTTTTCCAATGATGAGCACTTTCAAAGTTCTGCTATGTGGAGCAGTATTATCCCGTGTAGATG
CGGGGCAAGAGCAACTCGGACGACGAATACACTATTCGCAGAATGACTTGGTTGAATACTCCCCAGTGAC
AGAAAAGCACCTTACGGACGGAATGACGGTAAGAGAATTATGTAGTGCCGCCATAACGATGAGTGATAAC
ACTGCGGCGAACTTACTTCTGACAACCATCGGTGGACCGAAGGAATTAACCGCTTTTTTGCACAATATGG
GAGACCATGTAACTCGCCTTGACCGTTGGGAACCAGAACTGAATGAAGCCATACCAAACGACGAGCGAGA
CACCACAATGCCTGCGGCAATGGCAACAACATTACGCAAACTATTAACTGGCGAACTACTTACTCTGGCT
TCACGGCAACAATTAATAGACTGGCTTGAAGCGGATAAAGTTGCAGGACCACTACTGCGTTCGGCACTTC
CTGCTGGCTGGTTTATTGCTGATAAATCTGGGGCAGGAGAGCGTGGTTCACGGGGTATCATTGCCGCACT
TGGACCAGATGGTAAGCCTTCCCGTATCGTAGTTATCTACACGACGGGTAGTCAGGCAACTATGGACGAA
CGAAATAGACAGATTGCTGAAATAGGGGCTTCACTGATTAAGCATTGGTAAACCGATACAATTAAAGGCT
CCTTTTGGAGCCTTTTTTTTTGGACGGACCGGTAGAAAAGATCAAAGGATCTTCTTGAGATCCTTTTTTT
CTGCGCGTAATCTGCTGCTTGCAAACAAAAAAACCACCGCTACCAGCGGTGGTTTGTTTGCCGGATCAAG
AGCTACCAACTCTTTTTCCGAAGGTAACTGGCTTCAGCAGAGCGCAGATACCAAATACTGTCCTTCTAGT
GTAGCCGTAGTTAGGCCACCACTTCAAGAACTCTGTAGCACCGCCTACATACCTCGCTCTGCTAATCCTG
TTACCAGTGGCTGCTGCCAGTGGCGATAAGTCGTGTCTTACCGGGTTGGACTCAAGACGATAGTTACCGG
ATAAGGCGCAGCGGTCGGGCTGAACGGGGGGTTCGTGCACACAGCCCAGCTTGGAGCGAACGACCTACAC
CGAACTGAGATACCTACAGCGTGAGCTATGAGAAAGCGCCACGCTTCCCGAAGGGAGAAAGGCGGACAGG
TATCCGGTAAGCGGCAGGGTCGGAACAGGAGAGCGCACGAGGGAGCTTCCAGGGGGAAACGCCTGGTATC
TTTATAGTCCTGTCGGGTTTCGCCACCTCTGACTTGAGCGTCGATTTTTGTGATGCTCGTCAGGGGGGCG
GAGCCTATGGAAA
Features (pLannotate 1.2.2; 16 found; start..end, strand, type, name):
     48..181     +  rep_origin     RSF ori (fragment): Plasmids containing the RSF 1030 origin of replication can be propagated in E. coli cells that contain additional plasmids with compatible origins.
    186..325     -  misc_feature   bom: basis of mobility region from pBR322
    427..618     -  CDS            rop: Rop protein, which maintains plasmids at low copy number; rop
    658..768     +  CDS            mbeC (fragment): MBEC_ECOLX - Experimental evidence at protein level: Swiss-Prot protein existence level 1. Required for efficient mobilization of ColE1 plasmid and is thus essential to promote the specific transfer of the plasmid during conjugation. Probably functions by inducing DNA bending, helping the MbeA relaxase to melt the DNA around the nic site and cleave the phosphodiester bond. Binds specifically double-stranded DNA (dsDNA) containing the ColE1 oriT but does not recognize the inverted repeat (IR). From Escherichia coli.
    855..873     +  promoter       T7 promoter: promoter for bacteriophage T7 RNA polymerase
   1121..1384    +  CDS            gvpB: GVPB_BACME - Protein inferred from homology: Swiss-Prot protein existence level 3. Gas vesicles are small, hollow, gas filled protein structures that are found in several microbial planktonic microorganisms. They allow the positioning of the organism at the favorable depth for growth. GvpA type proteins form the essential core of the structure. From Bacillus megaterium.
   2655..2671    +  5'UTR          OsADH 5'-UTR (fragment): translational enhancer from the 5'-UTR of the Oryza sativa alcohol dehydrogenase gene (Sugio et al., 2008)
   3316..3375    +  CDS            gvpS (fragment): GVPS_BACME - Protein inferred from homology: Swiss-Prot protein existence level 3. Gas vesicles are small, hollow, gas filled protein structures that are found in several microbial planktonic microorganisms. They allow the positioning of the organism at the favorable depth for growth (By similarity). From Bacillus megaterium.
   3638..3937    +  CDS            gvpJ: GVPJ_BACME - Protein inferred from homology: Swiss-Prot protein existence level 3. Gas vesicles are small, hollow, gas filled protein structures that are found in several microbial planktonic microorganisms. They allow the positioning of the organism at the favorable depth for growth. This protein could be important for the shape determination of the gas vesicle. From Bacillus megaterium.
   5356..5475    -  CDS            ydeC (fragment): YDEC_BACSU - Protein predicted: Swiss-Prot protein existence level 4. From Bacillus subtilis (strain 168).
   5508..5557    +  CDS            SET1 (fragment): solubility-enhancement tag derived from T7 phage gene 10B
   5565..5612    +  terminator     T7 terminator: transcription terminator for bacteriophage T7 RNA polymerase
   5679..5770    +  promoter       AmpR promoter: bla
   5771..6628    +  CDS            bla: BLAT_ECOLX - Experimental evidence at protein level: Swiss-Prot protein existence level 1. TEM-type are the most prevalent beta-lactamases in enterobacteria; they hydrolyze the beta-lactam bond in susceptible beta-lactam antibiotics, thus conferring resistance to penicillins and cephalosporins. TEM-3 and TEM-4 are capable of hydrolyzing cefotaxime and ceftazidime. TEM-5 is capable of hydrolyzing ceftazidime. TEM-6 is capable of hydrolyzing ceftazidime and aztreonam. TEM-8/CAZ-2, TEM- 16/CAZ-7 and TEM-24/CAZ-6 are markedly active against ceftazidime. IRT- 4 shows resistance to beta-lactamase in
   6635..6674    +  terminator     fd terminator: central terminator from bacteriophage fd (Otsuka and Kunisawa, 1982)
   6705..7293    +  rep_origin     ori: high-copy-number ColE1/pMB1/pBR322/pUC origin of replication
