[The description below was written by a language model from this plasmid's Addgene catalogue record and pLannotate feature annotations shown in this document.]
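Description:
pST39-Mega'-deltaRNS is a 7.3 kb bacterial expression plasmid built on the pST39 backbone, carrying a variant of the Priestia (Bacillus) megaterium gas vesicle gene cluster, termed Mega', in which GvpR, GvpN and GvpS have been knocked out. It is propagated in E. coli under ampicillin selection, conferred by a TEM-type bla gene with its own promoter. Replication relies on a ColE1/pMB1-type origin. The neighbouring rop gene and the pBR322 bom region fit the catalogue's low-copy designation, since Rop restrains copy number. The short RSF ori and mbeC fragments called next to the origin are probably homology hits within this pBR322-derived region rather than independent functional elements.

The payload lies between a T7 promoter and a T7 terminator, so the gas vesicle genes are presumably transcribed together as an operon-style unit by T7 RNA polymerase in a suitable expression host. Automated annotation identified only part of this roughly 4.7 kb region: full-length gvpB, the GvpA-type major shell protein, and gvpJ, plus a short residual fragment of gvpS that is consistent with the stated deletion. No gvpR or gvpN features are detected, again in line with the knockout. The remaining cluster genes are not annotated, and the record does not list them or say how the knockouts were made. Small hits such as the OsADH 5'-UTR, ydeC and SET1 fragments are likely incidental matches. The insert was assembled by Gibson cloning. According to the associated publication title, the construct belongs to a study of gas vesicle assembly based on systematic protein-protein interaction analysis, where it would serve to test how losing these three accessory proteins affects gas vesicle formation.
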