Addgene plasmid #216954: pST39-Mega'-deltaRNS
Purpose: Mega' with knockout of GvpR, GvpN and GvpS
Depositing lab: George Lu. Depositing organization: Rice University. Publication: Elucidating the assembly of gas vesicles by systematic protein-protein interaction analysis. Iburg M, Anderson AP, Wong VT, Anton ED, He A, Lu GJ. EMBO J. 2024 Oct;43(19):4156-4172. doi: 10.1038/s44318-024-00178-2. Epub 2024 Sep 3. PubMed 39227754.
Backbone
  Vector backbone: pST39
  Vector type: Bacterial Expression
Growth in bacteria
  Bacterial resistance: Ampicillin, 100 μg/mL
  Growth temperature: 30°C
  Growth strain: DH5alpha
  Copy number: Low Copy
Gene/Insert
  Gene/Insert name: Mega' with knockout of GvpR, GvpN and GvpS
  Species: Synthetic; Priestia megaterium
  Cloning method: Gibson Cloning
Terms and licenses: Academic/Nonprofit Terms; Industry Terms: Not Available to Industry
Depositor comments: Please visit https://www.biorxiv.org/content/10.1101/2023.07.23.550228v1 for bioRxiv preprint.
How to cite: pST39-Mega'-deltaRNS was a gift from George Lu (Addgene plasmid # 216954 ; http://n2t.net/addgene:216954 ; RRID:Addgene_216954)
